>Addgene plasmid #141492 | TFORF0047 | depositor full sequence | sequence record 276612 | Full Sequence
TTAATGTAGTCTTATGCAATACTCTTGTAGTCTTGCAACATGGTAACGATGAGTTAGCAACATGCCTTAC
AAGGAGAGAAAAAGCACCGTGCATGCCGATTGGTGGAAGTAAGGTGGTACGATCGTGCCTTATTAGGAAG
GCAACAGACGGGTCTGACATGGATTGGACGAACCACTGAATTGCCGCATTGCAGAGATATTGTATTTAAG
TGCCTAGCTCGATACATAAACGGGTCTCTCTGGTTAGACCAGATCTGAGCCTGGGAGCTCTCTGGCTAAC
TAGGGAACCCACTGCTTAAGCCTCAATAAAGCTTGCCTTGAGTGCTTCAAGTAGTGTGTGCCCGTCTGTT
GTGTGACTCTGGTAACTAGAGATCCCTCAGACCCTTTTAGTCAGTGTGGAAAATCTCTAGCAGTGGCGCC
CGAACAGGGACTTGAAAGCGAAAGGGAAACCAGAGGAGCTCTCTCGACGCAGGACTCGGCTTGCTGAAGC
GCGCACGGCAAGAGGCGAGGGGCGGCGACTGGTGAGTACGCCAAAAATTTTGACTAGCGGAGGCTAGAAG
GAGAGAGATGGGTGCGAGAGCGTCAGTATTAAGCGGGGGAGAATTAGATCGCGATGGGAAAAAATTCGGT
TAAGGCCAGGGGGAAAGAAAAAATATAAATTAAAACATATAGTATGGGCAAGCAGGGAGCTAGAACGATT
CGCAGTTAATCCTGGCCTGTTAGAAACATCAGAAGGCTGTAGACAAATACTGGGACAGCTACAACCATCC
CTTCAGACAGGATCAGAAGAACTTAGATCATTATATAATACAGTAGCAACCCTCTATTGTGTGCATCAAA
GGATAGAGATAAAAGACACCAAGGAAGCTTTAGACAAGATAGAGGAAGAGCAAAACAAAAGTAAGACCAC
CGCACAGCAAGCGGCCGCTGATCTTCAGACCTGGAGGAGGAGATATGAGGGACAATTGGAGAAGTGAATT
ATATAAATATAAAGTAGTAAAAATTGAACCATTAGGAGTAGCACCCACCAAGGCAAAGAGAAGAGTGGTG
CAGAGAGAAAAAAGAGCAGTGGGAATAGGAGCTTTGTTCCTTGGGTTCTTGGGAGCAGCAGGAAGCACTA
TGGGCGCAGCGTCAATGACGCTGACGGTACAGGCCAGACAATTATTGTCTGGTATAGTGCAGCAGCAGAA
CAATTTGCTGAGGGCTATTGAGGCGCAACAGCATCTGTTGCAACTCACAGTCTGGGGCATCAAGCAGCTC
CAGGCAAGAATCCTGGCTGTGGAAAGATACCTAAAGGATCAACAGCTCCTGGGGATTTGGGGTTGCTCTG
GAAAACTCATTTGCACCACTGCTGTGCCTTGGAATGCTAGTTGGAGTAATAAATCTCTGGAACAGATTTG
GAATCACACGACCTGGATGGAGTGGGACAGAGAAATTAACAATTACACAAGCTTAATACACTCCTTAATT
GAAGAATCGCAAAACCAGCAAGAAAAGAATGAACAAGAATTATTGGAATTAGATAAATGGGCAAGTTTGT
GGAATTGGTTTAACATAACAAATTGGCTGTGGTATATAAAATTATTCATAATGATAGTAGGAGGCTTGGT
AGGTTTAAGAATAGTTTTTGCTGTACTTTCTATAGTGAATAGAGTTAGGCAGGGATATTCACCATTATCG
TTTCAGACCCACCTCCCAACCCCGAGGGGACCCATGCATTGCATCTCAATTAGTCAGCAACCAGGTGTGG
AAAGTCCCCAGGCTCCCCAGCAGGCAGAAGTATGCAAAGCATGCGTCTCAATTAGTCAGCAACCATAGTC
CCGCCCCTAACTCCGCCCATCCCGCCCCTAACTCCGCCCAGTTCCGCCCATTCTCCGCCCCATGGCTGAC
TAATTTTTTTTATTTATGCAGAGGCCGAGGCCGCCTCGGCCTCTGAGCTATTCCAGAAGTAGTGAGGAGG
CTTTTTTGGAGGCCTAGGCTTTTGCAAAAAGCTTTCTAGAGGTACCACCGGAGCTTACCATGACCGAGTA
CAAGCCCACGGTGCGCCTCGCCACCCGCGACGACGTCCCCAGGGCCGTACGCACCCTCGCCGCCGCGTTC
GCCGACTACCCCGCCACGCGCCACACCGTCGATCCGGACCGCCACATCGAGCGGGTCACCGAGCTGCAAG
AACTCTTCCTCACGCGCGTCGGGCTCGACATCGGCAAGGTGTGGGTCGCGGACGACGGCGCCGCCGTGGC
GGTCTGGACCACGCCGGAGAGCGTCGAAGCGGGGGCGGTGTTCGCCGAGATCGGCCCGCGCATGGCCGAG
TTGAGCGGTTCCCGGCTGGCCGCGCAGCAACAGATGGAAGGCCTCCTGGCGCCGCACCGGCCCAAGGAGC
CCGCGTGGTTCCTGGCCACCGTCGGCGTCTCGCCCGACCACCAGGGCAAGGGTCTGGGCAGCGCCGTCGT
GCTCCCCGGAGTGGAGGCGGCCGAGCGCGCCGGGGTGCCCGCCTTCCTGGAGACCTCCGCGCCCCGCAAC
CTCCCCTTCTACGAGCGGCTCGGCTTCACCGTCACCGCCGACGTCGAGGTGCCCGAAGGACCGCGCACCT
GGTGCATGACCCGCAAGCCCGGTGCCAGTTAACGAATTCTAGATCTTGAGACAAATGGCAGTATTCATCC
ACAATTTTAAAAGAAAAGGGGGGATTGGGGGGTACAGTGCAGGGGAAAGAATAGTAGACATAATAGCAAC
AGACATACAAACTAAAGAATTACAAAAACAAATTACAAAAATTCAAAATTTTCGGGTTTATTACAGGGAC
AGCAGAGATCCACTTTGGCGCCGGCTCGAGGCCTGCAGGTGCAAAGATGGATAAAGTTTTAAACAGAGAG
GAATCTTTGCAGCTAATGGACCTTCTAGGTCTTGAAAGGAGTGGGAATTGGCTCCGGTGCCCGTCAGTGG
GCAGAGCGCACATCGCCCACAGTCCCCGAGAAGTTGGGGGGAGGGGTCGGCAATTGAACCGGTGCCTAGA
GAAGGTGGCGCGGGGTAAACTGGGAAAGTGATGTCGTGTACTGGCTCCGCCTTTTTCCCGAGGGTGGGGG
AGAACCGTATATAAGTGCAGTAGTCGCCGTGAACGTTCTTTTTCGCAACGGGTTTGCCGCCAGAACACAG
GTAAGTGCCGTGTGTGGTTCCCGCGGGCCTGGCCTCTTTACGGGTTATGGCCCTTGCGTGCCTTGAATTA
CTTCCACCTGGCTGCAGTACGTGATTCTTGATCCCGAGCTTCGGGTTGGAAGTGGGTGGGAGAGTTCGAG
GCCTTGCGCTTAAGGAGCCCCTTCGCCTCGTGCTTGAGTTGAGGCCTGGCCTGGGCGCTGGGGCCGCCGC
GTGCGAATCTGGTGGCACCTTCGCGCCTGTCTCGCTGCTTTCGATAAGTCTCTAGCCATTTAAAATTTTT
GATGACCTGCTGCGACGCTTTTTTTCTGGCAAGATAGTCTTGTAAATGCGGGCCAAGATCTGCACACTGG
TATTTCGGTTTTTGGGGCCGCGGGCGGCGACGGGGCCCGTGCGTCCCAGCGCACATGTTCGGCGAGGCGG
GGCCTGCGAGCGCGGCCACCGAGAATCGGACGGGGGTAGTCTCAAGCTGGCCGGCCTGCTCTGGTGCCTG
GCCTCGCGCCGCCGTGTATCGCCCCGCCCTGGGCGGCAAGGCTGGCCCGGTCGGCACCAGTTGCGTGAGC
GGAAAGATGGCCGCTTCCCGGCCCTGCTGCAGGGAGCTCAAAATGGAGGACGCGGCGCTCGGGAGAGCGG
GCGGGTGAGTCACCCACACAAAGGAAAAGGGCCTTTCCGTCCTCAGCCGTCGCTTCATGTGACTCCACGG
AGTACCGGGCGCCGTCCAGGCACCTCGATTAGTTCTCGAGCTTTTGGAGTACGTCGTCTTTAGGTTGGGG
GGAGGGGTTTTATGCGATGGAGTTTCCCCACACTGAGTGGGTGGAGACTGAAGTTAGGCCAGCTTGGCAC
TTGATGTAATTCTCCTTGGAATTTGCCCTTTTTGAGTTTGGATCTTGGTTCATTCTCAAGCCTCAGACAG
TGGTTCAAAGTTTTTTTCTTCCATTTCAGGTGTCGTGAGGCTAGCACCGCCACCATGCTCTTCTGGAGCA
GCAAGGGGAAAGCGAGAGCTGATCAAGTTCTTTGTTCCTGGGGAATTCACTTCTCTTCCTCCCTCATGGA
AGATGCAAGTAAAAGGAAATTCCGTGCACTGGAGAAGGCGAGGTCAAGTGCCCAACTGCAGACCAACTAC
CCCTCCTCAGACAACAGCCTCTACACCAACGCCAAGGGCAGCACCATCTCTGCCTTCGATGGGGGCTCGG
ACTCCAGCTCGGAGTCTGAGCCTGAAGAGCCCCAAAGCAGGAAGAAGCTCCGGATGGAGGCCAGCTAGTA
ATGAACTAGTCCGTAACTTGAAAGTATTTCGATTTCTTGGCTTTATATATCTTGTGGAAAGGACGACTGC
GAGCAACTAGAAGGCAGGAGACGCGTTAAGTCGACAATCAACCTCTGGATTACAAAATTTGTGAAAGATT
GACTGGTATTCTTAACTATGTTGCTCCTTTTACGCTATGTGGATACGCTGCTTTAATGCCTTTGTATCAT
GCTATTGCTTCCCGTATGGCTTTCATTTTCTCCTCCTTGTATAAATCCTGGTTGCTGTCTCTTTATGAGG
AGTTGTGGCCCGTTGTCAGGCAACGTGGCGTGGTGTGCACTGTGTTTGCTGACGCAACCCCCACTGGTTG
GGGCATTGCCACCACCTGTCAGCTCCTTTCCGGGACTTTCGCTTTCCCCCTCCCTATTGCCACGGCGGAA
CTCATCGCCGCCTGCCTTGCCCGCTGCTGGACAGGGGCTCGGCTGTTGGGCACTGACAATTCCGTGGTGT
TGTCGGGGAAATCATCGTCCTTTCCTTGGCTGCTCGCCTGTGTTGCCACCTGGATTCTGCGCGGGACGTC
CTTCTGCTACGTCCCTTCGGCCCTCAATCCAGCGGACCTTCCTTCCCGCGGCCTGCTGCCGGCTCTGCGG
CCTCTTCCGCGTCTTCGCCTTCGCCCTCAGACGAGTCGGATCTCCCTTTGGGCCGCCTCCCCGCGTCGAC
TTTAAGACCAATGACTTACAAGGCAGCTGTAGATCTTAGCCACTTTTTAAAAGAAAAGGGGGGACTGGAA
GGGCTAATTCACTCCCAACGAAGACAAGATCTGCTTTTTGCTTGTACTGGGTCTCTCTGGTTAGACCAGA
TCTGAGCCTGGGAGCTCTCTGGCTAACTAGGGAACCCACTGCTTAAGCCTCAATAAAGCTTGCCTTGAGT
GCTTCAAGTAGTGTGTGCCCGTCTGTTGTGTGACTCTGGTAACTAGAGATCCCTCAGACCCTTTTAGTCA
GTGTGGAAAATCTCTAGCAGTACGTATAGTAGTTCATGTCATCTTATTATTCAGTATTTATAACTTGCAA
AGAAATGAATATCAGAGAGTGAGAGGAACTTGTTTATTGCAGCTTATAATGGTTACAAATAAAGCAATAG
CATCACAAATTTCACAAATAAAGCATTTTTTTCACTGCATTCTAGTTGTGGTTTGTCCAAACTCATCAAT
GTATCTTATCATGTCTGGCTCTAGCTATCCCGCCCCTAACTCCGCCCATCCCGCCCCTAACTCCGCCCAG
TTCCGCCCATTCTCCGCCCCATGGCTGACTAATTTTTTTTATTTATGCAGAGGCCGAGGCCGCCTCGGCC
TCTGAGCTATTCCAGAAGTAGTGAGGAGGCTTTTTTGGAGGCCTAGGGACGTACCCAATTCGCCCTATAG
TGAGTCGTATTACGCGCGCTCACTGGCCGTCGTTTTACAACGTCGTGACTGGGAAAACCCTGGCGTTACC
CAACTTAATCGCCTTGCAGCACATCCCCCTTTCGCCAGCTGGCGTAATAGCGAAGAGGCCCGCACCGATC
GCCCTTCCCAACAGTTGCGCAGCCTGAATGGCGAATGGG
[124 nt withheld, positions 5990-6113]
C
[91 nt withheld, positions 6115-6205]
A
[49 nt withheld, positions 6207-6255]
CCTTTGACGTTGGAGTCCACGTTCTTT
[37 nt withheld, positions 6283-6319]
ACCCTATCTCGGTCTATTCTTTTGATTTATAAGGGATTTTGCCGATTTCGGCCTATTGGTTAAAAAATGA
GCTGATTTAACAAAAATTTAACGCGAATTTTAACAAAATATTAACGCTTACAATTTAGGTGGCACTTTTC
GGGGAAATGTGCGCGGAACCCCTATTTGTTTATTTTTCTAAATACATTCAAATATGTATCCGCTCATGAG
ACAATAACCCTGATAAATGCTTCAATAATATTGAAAAAGGAAGAGTATGAGTATTCAACATTTCCGTGTC
GCCCTTATTCCCTTTTTTGCGGCATTTTGCCTTCCTGTTTTTGCTCACCCAGAAACGCTGGTGAAAGTAA
AAGATGCTGAAGATCAGTTGGGTGCACGAGTGGGTTACATCGAACTGGATCTCAACAGCGGTAAGATCCT
TGAGAGTTTTCGCCCCGAAGAACGTTTTCCAATGATGAGCACTTTTAAAGTTCTGCTATGTGGCGCGGTA
TTATCCCGTATTGACGCCGGGCAAGAGCAACTCGGTCGCCGCATACACTATTCTCAGAATGACTTGGTTG
AGTACTCACCAGTCACAGAAAAGCATCTTACGGATGGCATGACAGTAAGAGAATTATGCAGTGCTGCCAT
AACCATGAGTGATAACACTGCGGCCAACTTACTTCTGACAACGATCGGAGGACCGAAGGAGCTAACCGCT
TTTTTGCACAACATGGGGGATCATGTAACTCGCCTTGATCGTTGGGAACCGGAGCTGAATGAAGCCATAC
CAAACGACGAGCGTGACACCACGATGCCTGTAGCAATGGCAACAACGTTGCGCAAACTATTAACTGGCGA
ACTACTTACTCTAGCTTCCCGGCAACAATTAATAGACTGGATGGAGGCGGATAAAGTTGCAGGACCACTT
CTGCGCTCGGCCCTTCCGGCTGGCTGGTTTATTGCTGATAAATCTGGAGCCGGTGAGCGTGGGTCTCGCG
GTATCATTGCAGCACTGGGGCCAGATGGTAAGCCCTCCCGTATCGTAGTTATCTACACGACGGGGAGTCA
GGCAACTATGGATGAACGAAATAGACAGATCGCTGAGATAGGTGCCTCACTGATTAAGCATTGGTAACTG
TCAGACCAAGTTTACTCATATATACTTTAGATTGATTTAAAACTTCATTTTTAATTTAAAAGGATCTAGG
TGAAGATCCTTTTTGATAATCTCATGACCAAAATCCCTTAACGTGAGTTTTCGTTCCACTGAGCGTCAGA
CCCCGTAGAAAAGATCAAAGGATCTTCTTGAGATCCTTTTTTTCTGCGCGTAATCTGCTGCTTGCAAACA
AAAAAACCACCGCTACCAGCGGTGGTTTGTTTGCCGGATCAAGAGCTACCAACTCTTTTTCCGAAGGTAA
CTGGCTTCAGCAGAGCGCAGATACCAAATACTGTTCTTCTAGTGTAGCCGTAGTTAGGCCACCACTTCAA
GAACTCTGTAGCACCGCCTACATACCTCGCTCTGCTAATCCTGTTACCAGTGGCTGCTGCCAGTGGCGAT
AAGTCGTGTCTTACCGGGTTGGACTCAAGACGATAGTTACCGGATAAGGCGCAGCGGTCGGGCTGAACGG
GGGGTTCGTGCACACAGCCCAGCTTGGAGCGAACGACCTACACCGAACTGAGATACCTACAGCGTGAGCT
ATGAGAAAGCGCCACGCTTCCCGAAGGGAGAAAGGCGGACAGGTATCCGGTAAGCGGCAGGGTCGGAACA
GGAGAGCGCACGAGGGAGCTTCCAGGGGGAAACGCCTGGTATCTTTATAGTCCTGTCGGGTTTCGCCACC
TCTGACTTGAGCGTCGATTTTTGTGATGCTCGTCAGGGGGGCGGAGCCTATGGAAAAACGCCAGCAACGC
GGCCTTTTTACGGTTCCTGGCCTTTTGCTGGCCTTTTGCTCACATGTTCTTTCCTGCGTTATCCCCTGAT
TCTGTGGATAACCGTATTACCGCCTTTGAGTGAGCTGATACCGCTCGCCGCAGCCGAACGACCGAGCGCA
GCGAGTCAGTGAGCGAGGAAGCGGAAGAGCGCCCAATACGCAAACCGCCTCTCCCCGCGCGTTGGCCGAT
TCATTAATGCAGCTGGCACGACAGGTTTCCCGACTGGAAAGCGGGCAGTGAGCGCAACGCAATTAATGTG
AGTTAGCTCACTCATTAGGCACCCCAGGCTTTACACTTTATGCTTCCGGCTCGTATGTTGTGTGGAATTG
TGAGCGGATAACAATTTCACACAGGAAACAGCTATGACCATGATTACGCCAAGCGCGCAATTAACCCTCA
CTAAAGGGAACAAAAGCTGGAGCTGCAAGC
Features (pLannotate 1.2.2; 31 found; start..end, strand, type, name):
      5..231     +  promoter       RSV promoter: Rous sarcoma virus enhancer/promoter
    232..412     +  LTR            5' LTR (truncated): truncated 5' long terminal repeat (LTR) from HIV-1
    459..584     +  misc_feature   HIV-1 Ψ: packaging signal of human immunodeficiency virus type 1
    568..931     +  CDS            HIV-1 gag (fragment): gag protein from human immunodeficiency virus 1; gag
   1077..1310    +  misc_feature   RRE: The Rev response element (RRE) of HIV-1 allows for Rev-dependent mRNA export from the nucleus to the cytoplasm.
   1687..1713    +  CDS            Rev (fragment): human immunodeficiency virus 1 (HIV-1) Rev protein; rev; enhances nuclear export of unspliced and incompletely spliced viral mRNAs
   1720..1743    +  promoter       SV40 promoter (fragment): SV40 early promoter
   1744..1815    +  promoter       SV40 promoter (fragment): SV40 enhancer and early promoter
   1839..1974    +  rep_origin     SV40 ori: SV40 origin of replication
   2020..2616    +  CDS            PuroR (fragment): puromycin N-acetyltransferase; pac from Streptomyces; confers resistance to puromycin
   2665..2782    +  misc_feature   cPPT/CTS: central polypurine tract and central termination sequence of HIV-1
   2847..2913    +  CDS            small t antigen (fragment): SV40 (simian virus 40) small t antigen
   2920..4098    +  promoter       EF-1α promoter: strong constitutive promoter for human elongation factor EF-1α
   4223..4405    +  CDS            MAX (fragment): MAX_HUMAN - Also known as BHLHD4. Experimental evidence at protein level: Swiss-Prot protein existence level 1. Transcription regulator. Forms a sequence-specific DNA- binding protein complex with MYC or MAD which recognizes the core sequence 5'-CAC[GA]TG-3'. The MYC:MAX complex is a transcriptional activator, whereas the MAD:MAX complex is a repressor. May repress transcription via the recruitment of a chromatin remodeling complex containing H3 'Lys-9' histone methyltransferase activity. Represses MYC transcriptional activity from E-box elements. From Homo sapiens (Human).
   4421..4474    +  promoter       U6 promoter (fragment): RNA polymerase III promoter for human U6 snRNA
   4516..5104    +  misc_feature   WPRE: woodchuck hepatitis virus posttranscriptional regulatory element
   5155..5174    +  misc_feature   cPPT/CTS (fragment): central polypurine tract and central termination sequence of HIV-1
   5176..5409    +  LTR            3' LTR (ΔU3): self-inactivating 3' long terminal repeat (LTR) from HIV-1
   5487..5608    +  polyA_signal   SV40 poly(A) signal: SV40 polyadenylation signal
   5648..5783    +  rep_origin     SV40 ori: SV40 origin of replication
   5804..5822    -  promoter       T7 promoter: promoter for bacteriophage T7 RNA polymerase
   5830..5985    +  CDS            lacZα (fragment): LacZα fragment of β-galactosidase; lacZ fragment
   5990..6418    +  rep_origin     f1 ori (sequence partly withheld): f1 bacteriophage origin of replication; arrow indicates direction of (+) strand synthesis
   6471..6575    +  promoter       AmpR promoter: bla
   6576..7436    +  CDS            AmpR: β-lactamase; bla; confers resistance to ampicillin, carbenicillin, and related antibiotics
   7607..8195    +  rep_origin     ori: high-copy-number ColE1/pMB1/pBR322/pUC origin of replication
   8378..8470    +  CDS            lacI (fragment): lac repressor; lacI; The lac repressor binds to the lac operator to inhibit transcription in E. coli. This inhibition can be relieved by adding lactose or isopropyl-β-D-thiogalactopyranoside (IPTG).
   8483..8504    +  protein_bind   CAP binding site: CAP binding activates transcription in the presence of cAMP. E. coli catabolite activator protein
   8519..8549    +  promoter       lac promoter: promoter for the E. coli lac operon
   8557..8573    +  protein_bind   lac operator: The lac repressor binds to the lac operator to inhibit transcription in E. coli. This inhibition can be relieved by adding lactose or isopropyl-β-D-thiogalactopyranoside (IPTG). lac repressor encoded by lacI
   8618..8636    +  promoter       T3 promoter: promoter for bacteriophage T3 RNA polymerase
