[The description below was written by a language model from this plasmid's Addgene catalogue record and pLannotate feature annotations shown in this document.]
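Description:
TFORF0047 is a third-generation-style, self-inactivating lentiviral expression plasmid built on the pLX_TRC317 backbone and designed to overexpress the human transcription factor MAX in mammalian cells. It belongs to a barcoded transcription factor ORF collection. In bacteria it is maintained through a high-copy ColE1/pUC-type origin with ampicillin selection from the β-lactamase gene. The backbone also carries an f1 origin and remnants of a lac/lacZα cloning region flanked by T7 and T3 promoters. The depositor notes that the plasmid may be prone to recombination, as is common for LTR-containing vectors.

The viral genome is transcribed from an RSV promoter fused to a truncated HIV-1 5' LTR. It includes the Ψ packaging signal with a partial gag sequence, the RRE for Rev-dependent nuclear export, a cPPT/CTS element, and a ΔU3 3' LTR that inactivates LTR promoter activity after integration, followed by an SV40 polyadenylation signal. Two expression units sit between the LTRs. An SV40 early promoter drives puromycin N-acetyltransferase for selection of transduced cells, and a downstream EF-1α promoter drives the MAX ORF, followed by a WPRE to enhance transcript stability and expression. The insert is listed as 395 bp and corresponds to a short MAX isoform, and the annotation tool matched only part of it to the reference MAX protein. MAX is a bHLH factor that dimerises with MYC or MAD to bind E-box sequences.

The record describes a unique 24-bp barcode associated with the ORF, but it is not annotated as a distinct feature in the table. The barcode allows the transcription factor to be identified by sequencing in pooled overexpression screens, such as those studying directed differentiation.
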