Addgene plasmid #141492: TFORF0047
Purpose: Lentiviral vector for overexpressing the MAX transcription factor ORF with a unique 24-bp barcode. Barcodes facilitate identification of transcription factors in pooled screens.
Depositing lab: Feng Zhang. Depositing organization: Broad Institute. Publication: A transcription factor atlas of directed differentiation. Joung J, Ma S, Tay T, Geiger-Schuller KR, Kirchgatterer PC, Verdine VK, Guo B, Arias-Garcia MA, Allen WE, Singh A, Kuksenko O, Abudayyeh OO, Gootenberg JS, Fu Z, Macrae RK, Buenrostro JD, Regev A, Zhang F. Cell. 2023 Jan 5;186(1):209-229.e26. doi: 10.1016/j.cell.2022.11.026. PubMed 36608654.
Backbone
  Vector backbone: pLX_TRC317
  Backbone manufacturer: Broad Institute Genetic Perturbation Platform
  Backbone size w/o insert (bp): 8264
  Vector type: Mammalian Expression, Lentiviral
  Selectable markers: Puromycin
Growth in bacteria
  Bacterial resistance: Ampicillin, 100 μg/mL
  Growth temperature: 37°C
  Growth strain: NEB Stable
  Copy number: High Copy
Gene/Insert
  Gene/Insert name: MAX
  Species: H. sapiens (human)
  Insert size (bp): 395
  Entrez Gene: MAX (a.k.a. bHLHd4)
  Promoter: EF1a
  Cloning method: Unknown
  Sequencing primers: 5′ GGGTGGAGACTGAAGTTAGGCCAG; 3′ CACATAGCGTAAAAGGAGCAACATAG
Terms and licenses: Academic/Nonprofit Terms; Industry Terms: Not Available to Industry
Depositor comments: NM_001320415,XM_017021313,XM_017021312,ENST00000557277 . The transcription factor ORF portion of this plasmid was synthesized by Genewiz. Please test multiple small colonies in case of plasmid recombination. To make this collection available in a timely manner, a portion of this collection was not fully sequenced by Addgene. If an Addgene verified full plasmid sequence is not available, please contact us prior to placing an order to request the full sequence.
How to cite: TFORF0047 was a gift from Feng Zhang (Addgene plasmid # 141492 ; http://n2t.net/addgene:141492 ; RRID:Addgene_141492)
