>Addgene plasmid #141492 | TFORF0047 | depositor partial sequence | sequence record 276613 | Insert
ACCGCCACCATGCTCTTCTGGAGCAGCAAGGGGAAAGCGAGAGCTGATCAAGTTCTTTGTTCCTGGGGAA
TTCACTTCTCTTCCTCCCTCATGGAAGATGCAAGTAAAAGGAAATTCCGTGCACTGGAGAAGGCGAGGTC
AAGTGCCCAACTGCAGACCAACTACCCCTCCTCAGACAACAGCCTCTACACCAACGCCAAGGGCAGCACC
ATCTCTGCCTTCGATGGGGGCTCGGACTCCAGCTCGGAGTCTGAGCCTGAAGAGCCCCAAAGCAGGAAGA
AGCTCCGGATGGAGGCCAGCTAGTAATGAACTAGTCCGTAACTTGAAAGTATTTCGATTTCTTGGCTTTA
TATATCTTGTGGAAAGGACGACTGCGAGCAACTAGAAGGCAGGAG
