>Addgene plasmid #141492 | TFORF0047 | depositor partial sequence | sequence record 276614 | Barcode
CTGCGAGCAACTAGAAGGCAGGAG
