>Addgene plasmid #141492 | TFORF0047 | addgene partial sequence | sequence record 319912 | WPRE-R 5'-CATAGCGTAAAAGGAGCAACA-3'
TTTTGTAATCCAGAGGTTGATTGTCGACTTAACGCGTCTCCTGCCTTCTAGTTGCTCGCAGTCGTCCTTT
CCACAAGATATATAAAGCCAAGAAATCGAAATACTTTCAAGTTACGGACTAGTTCATTACTAGCTGGCCT
CCATCCGGAGCTTCTTCCTGCTTTGGGGCTCTTCAGGCTCAGACTCCGAGCTGGAGTCCGAGCCCCCATC
GAAGGCAGAGATGGTGCTGCCCTTGGCGTTGGTGTAGAGGCTGTTGTCTGAGGAGGGGTAGTTGGTCTGC
AGTTGGGCACTTGACCTCGCCTTCTCCAGTGCACGGAATTTCCTTTTACTTGCATCTTCCATGAGGGAGG
AAGAGAAGTGAATTCCCCAGGAACAAAGAACTTGATCAGCTCTCGCTTTCCCCTTGCTGCTCCAGAAGAG
CATGGTGGCGGTGCTAGCCTCACGACACCTGAAATGGAAGAAAAAAACTTTGAACCACTGTCTGAGGCTT
GAGAATGAACCAAGATCCAAACTCAAAAAGGGCAAATTCCAAGGAGAATTACATCAAGTGCCAAGCTGGC
CTAACTTCAGTCTCCACCCACTCAGTGTGGGGAAACTCCATCGCATAAAACCCCTCCCCCCAACCTAAAG
ACGACGTACTCCAAAATA
